>Addgene plasmid #195437 | pO-070 | addgene full sequence | sequence record 384875 | Addgene NGS Result
CGATACCGTCGACCTCGAGGGAATTAATTCGAGCTCGGTACCTTTAAGACCAATGACTTACAAGGCAGCT
GTAGATCTTAGCCACTTTTTAAAAGAAAAGGGGGGACTGGAAGGGCTAATTCACTCCCAACGAAGACAAG
ATCTGCTTTTTGCTTGTACTGGGTCTCTCTGGTTAGACCAGATCTGAGCCTGGGAGCTCTCTGGCTAACT
AGGGAACCCACTGCTTAAGCCTCAATAAAGCTTGCCTTGAGTGCTTCAAGTAGTGTGTGCCCGTCTGTTG
TGTGACTCTGGTAACTAGAGATCCCTCAGACCCTTTTAGTCAGTGTGGAAAATCTCTAGCAGCATCTAGA
ATTAATTCCGTGTATTCTATAGTGTCACCTAAATCGTATGTGTATGATACATAAGGTTATGTATTAATTG
TAGCCGCGTTCTAACGACAATATGTACAAGCCTAATTGTGTAGCATCTGGCTTACTGAAGCAGACCCTAT
CATCTCTCTCGTAAACTGCCGTCAGAGTCGGTTTGGTTGGACGAACCTTCTGAGTTTCTGGTAACGCCGT
CCCGCACCCGGAAATGGTCAGCGAACCAATCAGCAGGGTCATCGCTAGCCAGATCCTCTACGCCGGACGC
ATCGTGGCCGGCATCACCGGCGCCACAGGTGCGGTTGCTGGCGCCTATATCGCCGACATCACCGATGGGG
AAGATCGGGCTCGCCACTTCGGGCTCATGAGCGCTTGTTTCGGCGTGGGTATGGTGGCAGGCCCCGTGGC
CGGGGGACTGTTGGGCGCCATCTCCTTGCATGCACCATTCCTTGCGGCGGCGGTGCTCAACGGCCTCAAC
CTACTACTGGGCTGCTTCCTAATGCAGGAGTCGCATAAGGGAGAGCGTCGAATGGTGCACTCTCAGTACA
ATCTGCTCTGATGCCGCATAGTTAAGCCAGCCCCGACACCCGCCAACACCCGCTGACGCGCCCTGACGGG
CTTGTCTGCTCCCGGCATCCGCTTACAGACAAGCTGTGACCGTCTCCGGGAGCTGCATGTGTCAGAGGTT
TTCACCGTCATCACCGAAACGCGCGAGACGAAAGGGCCTCGTGATACGCCTATTTTTATAGGTTAATGTC
ATGATAATAATGGTTTCTTAGACGTCAGGTGGCACTTTTCGGGGAAATGTGCGCGGAACCCCTATTTGTT
TATTTTTCTAAATACATTCAAATATGTATCCGCTCATGAGACAATAACCCTGATAAATGCTTCAATAATA
TTGAAAAAGGAAGAGTATGAGTATTCAACATTTCCGTGTCGCCCTTATTCCCTTTTTTGCGGCATTTTGC
CTTCCTGTTTTTGCTCACCCAGAAACGCTGGTGAAAGTAAAAGATGCTGAAGATCAGTTGGGTGCACGAG
TGGGTTACATCGAACTGGATCTCAACAGCGGTAAGATCCTTGAGAGTTTTCGCCCCGAAGAACGTTTTCC
AATGATGAGCACTTTTAAAGTTCTGCTATGTGGCGCGGTATTATCCCGTATTGACGCCGGGCAAGAGCAA
CTCGGTCGCCGCATACACTATTCTCAGAATGACTTGGTTGAGTACTCACCAGTCACAGAAAAGCATCTTA
CGGATGGCATGACAGTAAGAGAATTATGCAGTGCTGCCATAACCATGAGTGATAACACTGCGGCCAACTT
ACTTCTGACAACGATCGGAGGACCGAAGGAGCTAACCGCTTTTTTGCACAACATGGGGGATCATGTAACT
CGCCTTGATCGTTGGGAACCGGAGCTGAATGAAGCCATACCAAACGACGAGCGTGACACCACGATGCCTG
TAGCAATGGCAACAACGTTGCGCAAACTATTAACTGGCGAACTACTTACTCTAGCTTCCCGGCAACAATT
AATAGACTGGATGGAGGCGGATAAAGTTGCAGGACCACTTCTGCGCTCGGCCCTTCCGGCTGGCTGGTTT
ATTGCTGATAAATCTGGAGCCGGTGAGCGTGGGTCTCGCGGTATCATTGCAGCACTGGGGCCAGATGGTA
AGCCCTCCCGTATCGTAGTTATCTACACGACGGGGAGTCAGGCAACTATGGATGAACGAAATAGACAGAT
CGCTGAGATAGGTGCCTCACTGATTAAGCATTGGTAACTGTCAGACCAAGTTTACTCATATATACTTTAG
ATTGATTTAAAACTTCATTTTTAATTTAAAAGGATCTAGGTGAAGATCCTTTTTGATAATCTCATGACCA
AAATCCCTTAACGTGAGTTTTCGTTCCACTGAGCGTCAGACCCCGTAGAAAAGATCAAAGGATCTTCTTG
AGATCCTTTTTTTCTGCGCGTAATCTGCTGCTTGCAAACAAAAAAACCACCGCTACCAGCGGTGGTTTGT
TTGCCGGATCAAGAGCTACCAACTCTTTTTCCGAAGGTAACTGGCTTCAGCAGAGCGCAGATACCAAATA
CTGTTCTTCTAGTGTAGCCGTAGTTAGGCCACCACTTCAAGAACTCTGTAGCACCGCCTACATACCTCGC
TCTGCTAATCCTGTTACCAGTGGCTGCTGCCAGTGGCGATAAGTCGTGTCTTACCGGGTTGGACTCAAGA
CGATAGTTACCGGATAAGGCGCAGCGGTCGGGCTGAACGGGGGGTTCGTGCACACAGCCCAGCTTGGAGC
GAACGACCTACACCGAACTGAGATACCTACAGCGTGAGCTATGAGAAAGCGCCACGCTTCCCGAAGGGAG
AAAGGCGGACAGGTATCCGGTAAGCGGCAGGGTCGGAACAGGAGAGCGCACGAGGGAGCTTCCAGGGGGA
AACGCCTGGTATCTTTATAGTCCTGTCGGGTTTCGCCACCTCTGACTTGAGCGTCGATTTTTGTGATGCT
CGTCAGGGGGGCGGAGCCTATGGAAAAACGCCAGCAACGCGGCCTTTTTACGGTTCCTGGCCTTTTGCTG
GCCTTTTGCTCACATGTTCTTTCCTGCGTTATCCCCTGATTCTGTGGATAACCGTATTACCGCCTTTGAG
TGAGCTGATACCGCTCGCCGCAGCCGAACGACCGAGCGCAGCGAGTCAGTGAGCGAGGAAGCGGAAGAGC
GCCCAATACGCAAACCGCCTCTCCCCGCGCGTTGGCCGATTCATTAATGCAGCTGTGGAATGTGTGTCAG
TTAGGGTGTGGAAAGTCCCCAGGCTCCCCAGCAGGCAGAAGTATGCAAAGCATGCATCTCAATTAGTCAG
CAACCAGGTGTGGAAAGTCCCCAGGCTCCCCAGCAGGCAGAAGTATGCAAAGCATGCATCTCAATTAGTC
AGCAACCATAGTCCCGCCCCTAACTCCGCCCATCCCGCCCCTAACTCCGCCCAGTTCCGCCCATTCTCCG
CCCCATGGCTGACTAATTTTTTTTATTTATGCAGAGGCCGAGGCCGCCTCGGCCTCTGAGCTATTCCAGA
AGTAGTGAGGAGGCTTTTTTGGAGGCCTAGGCTTTTGCAAAAAGCTTGGACACAAGACAGGCTTGCGAGA
TATGTTTGAGAATACCACTTTATCCCGCGTCAGGGAGAGGCAGTGCGTAAAAAGACGCGGACTCATGTGA
AATACTGGTTTTTAGTGCGCCAGATCTCTATAATCTCGCGCAACCTATTTTCCCCTCGAACACTTTTTAA
GCCGTAGATAAACAGGCTGGGACACTTCACATGAGCGAAAAATACATCGTCACCTGGGACATGTTGCAGA
TCCATGCACGTAAACTCGCAAGCCGACTGATGCCTTCTGAACAATGGAAAGGCATTATTGCCGTAAGCCG
TGGCGGTCTGTACCGGGTGCGTTACTGGCGCGTGAACTGGGTATTCGTCATGTCGATACCGTTTGTATTT
CCAGCTACGATCACGACAACCAGCGCGAGCTTAAAGTGCTGAAACGCGCAGAAGGCGATGGCGAAGGCTT
CATCGTTATTGATGACCTGGTGGATACCGGTGGTACTGCGGTTGCGATTCGTGAAATGTATCCAAAAGCG
CACTTTGTCACCATCTTCGCAAAACCGGCTGGTCGTCCGCTGGTTGATGACTATGTTGTTGATATCCCGC
AAGATACCTGGATTGAACAGCCGTGGGATATGGGCGTCGTATTCGTCCCGCCAATCTCCGGTCGCTAATC
TTTTCAACGCCTGGCACTGCCGGGCGTTGTTCTTTTTAACTTCAGGCGGGTTACAATAGTTTCCAGTAAG
TATTCTGGAGGCTGCATCCATGACACAGGCAAACCTGAGCGAAACCCTGTTCAAACCCCGCTTTAAACAT
CCTGAAACCTCGACGCTAGTCCGCCGCTTTAATCACGGCGCACAACCGCCTGTGCAGTCGGCCCTTGATG
GTAAAACCATCCCTCACTGGTATCGCATGATTAACCGTCTGATGTGGATCTGGCGCGGCATTGACCCACG
CGAAATCCTCGACGTCCAGGCACGTATTGTGATGAGCGATGCCGAACGTACCGACGATGATTTATACGAT
ACGGTGATTGGCTACCGTGGCGGCAACTGGATTTATGAGTGGGCCCCGGATCTTTGTGAAGGAACCTTAC
TTCTGTGGTGTGACATAATTGGACAAACTACCTACAGAGATTTAAAGCTCTAAGGTAAATATAAAATTTT
TAAGTGTATAATGTGTTAAACTACTGATTCTAATTGTTTGTGTATTTTAGATTCCAACCTATGGAACTGA
TGAATGGGAGCAGTGGTGGAATGCCTTTAATGAGGAAAACCTGTTTTGCTCAGAAGAAATGCCATCTAGT
GATGATGAGGCTACTGCTGACTCTCAACATTCTACTCCTCCAAAAAAGAAGAGAAAGGTAGAAGACCCCA
AGGACTTTCCTTCAGAATTGCTAAGTTTTTTGAGTCATGCTGTGTTTAGTAATAGAACTCTTGCTTGCTT
TGCTATTTACACCACAAAGGAAAAAGCTGCACTGCTATACAAGAAAATTATGGAAAAATATTCTGTAACC
TTTATAAGTAGGCATAACAGTTATAATCATAACATACTGTTTTTTCTTACTCCACACAGGCATAGAGTGT
CTGCTATTAATAACTATGCTCAAAAATTGTGTACCTTTAGCTTTTTAATTTGTAAAGGGGTTAATAAGGA
ATATTTGATGTATAGTGCCTTGACTAGAGATCATAATCAGCCATACCACATTTGTAGAGGTTTTACTTGC
TTTAAAAAACCTCCCACACCTCCCCCTGAACCTGAAACATAAAATGAATGCAATTGTTGTTGTTAACTTG
TTTATTGCAGCTTATAATGGTTACAAATAAAGCAATAGCATCACAAATTTCACAAATAAAGCATTTTTTT
CACTGCATTCTAGTTGTGGTTTGTCCAAACTCATCAATGTATCTTATCATGTCTGGATCAACTGGATAAC
TCAAGCTAACCAAAATCATCCCAAACTTCCCACCCCATACCCTATTACCACTGCCAATTACCTGTGGTTT
CATTTACTCTAAACCTGTGATTCCTCTGAATTATTTTCATTTTAAAGAAATTGTATTTGTTAAATATGTA
CTACAAACTTAGTAGTTGGAAGGGCTAATTCACTCCCAAAGAAGACAAGATATCCTTGATCTGTGGATCT
ACCACACACAAGGCTACTTCCCTGATTAGCAGAACTACACACCAGGGCCAGGGGTCAGATATCCACTGAC
CTTTGGATGGTGCTACAAGCTAGTACCAGTTGAGCCAGATAAGGTAGAAGAGGCCAATAAAGGAGAGAAC
ACCAGCTTGTTACACCCTGTGAGCCTGCATGGGATGGATGACCCGGAGAGAGAAGTGTTAGAGTGGAGGT
TTGACAGCCGCCTAGCATTTCATCACGTGGCCCGAGAGCTGCATCCGGAGTACTTCAAGAACTGCTGATA
TCGAGCTTGCTACAAGGGACTTTCCGCTGGGGACTTTCCAGGGAGGCGTGGCCTGGGCGGGACTGGGGAG
TGGCGAGCCCTCAGATCCTGCATATAAGCAGCTGCTTTTTGCCTGTACTGGGTCTCTCTGGTTAGACCAG
ATCTGAGCCTGGGAGCTCTCTGGCTAACTAGGGAACCCACTGCTTAAGCCTCAATAAAGCTTGCCTTGAG
TGCTTCAAGTAGTGTGTGCCCGTCTGTTGTGTGACTCTGGTAACTAGAGATCCCTCAGACCCTTTTAGTC
AGTGTGGAAAATCTCTAGCAGTGGCGCCCGAACAGGGACTTGAAAGCGAAAGGGAAACCAGAGGAGCTCT
CTCGACGCAGGACTCGGCTTGCTGAAGCGCGCACGGCAAGAGGCGAGGGGCGGCGACTGGTGAGTACGCC
AAAAATTTTGACTAGCGGAGGCTAGAAGGAGAGAGATGGGTGCGAGAGCGTCAGTATTAAGCGGGGGAGA
ATTAGATCGCGATGGGAAAAAATTCGGTTAAGGCCAGGGGGAAAGAAAAAATATAAATTAAAACATATAG
TATGGGCAAGCAGGGAGCTAGAACGATTCGCAGTTAATCCTGGCCTGTTAGAAACATCAGAAGGCTGTAG
ACAAATACTGGGACAGCTACAACCATCCCTTCAGACAGGATCAGAAGAACTTAGATCATTATATAATACA
GTAGCAACCCTCTATTGTGTGCATCAAAGGATAGAGATAAAAGACACCAAGGAAGCTTTAGACAAGATAG
AGGAAGAGCAAAACAAAAGTAAGACCACCGCACAGCAAGCGGCCGGCCGCTGATCTTCAGACCTGGAGGA
GGAGATATGAGGGACAATTGGAGAAGTGAATTATATAAATATAAAGTAGTAAAAATTGAACCATTAGGAG
TAGCACCCACCAAGGCAAAGAGAAGAGTGGTGCAGAGAGAAAAAAGAGCAGTGGGAATAGGAGCTTTGTT
CCTTGGGTTCTTGGGAGCAGCAGGAAGCACTATGGGCGCAGCGTCAATGACGCTGACGGTACAGGCCAGA
CAATTATTGTCTGGTATAGTGCAGCAGCAGAACAATTTGCTGAGGGCTATTGAGGCGCAACAGCATCTGT
TGCAACTCACAGTCTGGGGCATCAAGCAGCTCCAGGCAAGAATCCTGGCTGTGGAAAGATACCTAAAGGA
TCAACAGCTCCTGGGGATTTGGGGTTGCTCTGGAAAACTCATTTGCACCACTGCTGTGCCTTGGAATGCT
AGTTGGAGTAATAAATCTCTGGAACAGATTTGGAATCACACGACCTGGATGGAGTGGGACAGAGAAATTA
ACAATTACACAAGCTTAATACACTCCTTAATTGAAGAATCGCAAAACCAGCAAGAAAAGAATGAACAAGA
ATTATTGGAATTAGATAAATGGGCAAGTTTGTGGAATTGGTTTAACATAACAAATTGGCTGTGGTATATA
AAATTATTCATAATGATAGTAGGAGGCTTGGTAGGTTTAAGAATAGTTTTTGCTGTACTTTCTATAGTGA
ATAGAGTTAGGCAGGGATATTCACCATTATCGTTTCAGACCCACCTCCCAACCCCGAGGGGACCCGACAG
GCCCGAAGGAATAGAAGAAGAAGGTGGAGAGAGAGACAGAGACAGATCCATTCGATTAGTGAACGGATCT
CGACGGTATCGCCAAATGGCAGTATTCATCCACAATTTTAAAAGAAAAGGGGGGATTGGGGGGTACAGTG
CAGGGGAAAGAATAGTAGACATAATAGCAACAGACATACAAACTAAAGAATTACAAAAACAAATTACAAA
AATTCAAAATTTTCGGGTTTATTACAGGGACAGCAGAGATCCAGTTTGGATCGATAAGCTTGATATCGAA
TTCCGGGTTTCGTAACAATCGCATGAGGATTCGCAACGCCTTCGGCGTAGCCGATGTCGCGCTCCCGTCT
CAGTAAAGGTCGGCGTAGCCGATGTCGCGCAATCGGACTGCCTTCGTACGGCGTAGCCGATGTCGCGCGT
ATCAGTCGCCTCGGAACGGCGTAGCCGATGTCGCGCATTCGTAAGAGGCTCACTCTCCCTTACACGGAGT
GGATAACTAGTTAGGCGTGTACGGTGGGAGGCCTATATAAGCAGAGCTCGTTTAGTGAACCGTCAGATCG
CCTGGAACGCGTACCGGTGTCGCCACCATGGTGAGCAAGGGCGAGGAGGATAACATGGCCATCATCAAGG
AGTTCATGCGCTTCAAGGTGCACATGGAGGGCTCCGTGAACGGCCACGAGTTCGAGATCGAGGGCGAGGG
CGAGGGCCGCCCCTACGAGGGCACCCAGACCGCCAAGCTGAAGGTGACCAAGGGTGGCCCCCTGCCCTTC
GCCTGGGACATCCTGTCCCCTCAGTTCATGTACGGCTCCAAGGCCTACGTGAAGCACCCCGCCGACATCC
CCGACTACTTGAAGCTGTCCTTCCCCGAGGGCTTCAAGTGGGAGCGCGTGATGAACTTCGAGGACGGCGG
CGTGGTGACCGTGACCCAGGACTCCTCCCTGCAGGACGGCGAGTTCATCTACAAGGTGAAGCTGCGCGGC
ACCAACTTCCCCTCCGACGGCCCCGTAATGCAGAAGAAGACCATGGGCTGGCAGGCCTCCTCCGAGCGGA
TGTACCCCGAGGACGGCGCCCTGAAGGGCGAGATCAAGCAGAGGCTGAAGCTGAAGGACGGCGGCCACTA
CGACGCTGAGGTCAAGACCACCTACAAGGCCAAGAAGCCCGTGCAGCTGCCCGGCGCCTACAACGTCAAC
ATCAAGTTGGACATCACCTCCCACAACGAGGACTACACCATCGTGGAACAGTACGAACGCGCCGAGGGCC
GCCACTCCACCGGCGGCATGGACGAGCTGTACAAGTAAAGCGGCCGCGACTCTAGAGTCGACCTGCAGGC
ATGCAAGCTTGATATCAAGCTTATCGATAATCAACCTCTGGATTACAAAATTTGTGAAAGATTGACTGGT
ATTCTTAACTATGTTGCTCCTTTTACGCTATGTGGATACGCTGCTTTAATGCCTTTGTATCATGCTATTG
CTTCCCGTATGGCTTTCATTTTCTCCTCCTTGTATAAATCCTGGTTGCTGTCTCTTTATGAGGAGTTGTG
GCCCGTTGTCAGGCAACGTGGCGTGGTGTGCACTGTGTTTGCTGACGCAACCCCCACTGGTTGGGGCATT
GCCACCACCTGTCAGCTCCTTTCCGGGACTTTCGCTTTCCCCCTCCCTATTGCCACGGCGGAACTCATCG
CCGCCTGCCTTGCCCGCTGCTGGACAGGGGCTCGGCTGTTGGGCACTGACAATTCCGTGGTGTTGTCGGG
GAAATCATCGTCCTTTCCTTGGCTGCTCGCCTGTGTTGCCACCTGGATTCTGCGCGGGACGTCCTTCTGC
TACGTCCCTTCGGCCCTCAATCCAGCGGACCTTCCTTCCCGCGGCCTGCTGCCGGCTCTGCGGCCTCTTC
CGCGTCTTCGCCTTCGCCCTCAGACGAGTCGGATCTCCCTTTGGGCCGCCTCCCCGCAT
Features (pLannotate 1.2.2; 33 found; start..end, strand, type, name):
     38..106     +  CDS            nef (fragment): NEF_HV1Z2 - Experimental evidence at protein level: Swiss-Prot protein existence level 1. Extracellular Nef protein targets CD4(+) T-lymphocytes for apoptosis by interacting with CXCR4 surface receptors. From Human immunodeficiency virus type 1 group M subtype D (isolate Z2/CDC-Z34) (HIV-1).
    108..341     +  LTR            3' LTR (ΔU3): self-inactivating 3' long terminal repeat (LTR) from HIV-1
    366..384     -  promoter       SP6 promoter: promoter for bacteriophage SP6 RNA polymerase
    612..891     +  CDS            TcR (fragment): tetracycline efflux protein; tet; confers resistance to tetracycline
    892..940     -  misc_feature   bom (fragment): basis of mobility region from pBR322
   1042..1077    -  CDS            rop (fragment): Rop protein, which maintains plasmids at low copy number; rop
   1172..1276    +  promoter       AmpR promoter: bla
   1277..2137    +  CDS            AmpR: β-lactamase; bla; confers resistance to ampicillin, carbenicillin, and related antibiotics
   2308..2896    +  rep_origin     ori: high-copy-number ColE1/pMB1/pBR322/pUC origin of replication
   3079..3135    +  CDS            lacI (fragment): lac repressor; lacI; The lac repressor binds to the lac operator to inhibit transcription in E. coli. This inhibition can be relieved by adding lactose or isopropyl-β-D-thiogalactopyranoside (IPTG).
   3142..3471    +  promoter       SV40 promoter: SV40 enhancer and early promoter
   3671..3790    +  CDS            gpt (fragment): XGPT_ECOLI - Also known as gpp, gxu. Experimental evidence at protein level: Swiss-Prot protein existence level 1. Purine salvage pathway enzyme that catalyzes the transfer of the ribosyl-5-phosphate group from 5-phospho-alpha-D-ribose 1- diphosphate (PRPP) to the N9 position of the 6-oxopurines guanine and xanthine to form the corresponding ribonucleotides GMP (guanosine 5'- monophosphate) and XMP (xanthosine 5'-monophosphate), with the release of PPi. To a lesser extent, also acts on hypoxanthine (PubMed:9100006, PubMed:3886014). Does not ribophosphorylate adenine (PubMed:3886014). From Esch
   3790..4125    +  CDS            gpt (fragment): XGPT_ECOLI - Also known as gpp, gxu. Experimental evidence at protein level: Swiss-Prot protein existence level 1. Purine salvage pathway enzyme that catalyzes the transfer of the ribosyl-5-phosphate group from 5-phospho-alpha-D-ribose 1- diphosphate (PRPP) to the N9 position of the 6-oxopurines guanine and xanthine to form the corresponding ribonucleotides GMP (guanosine 5'- monophosphate) and XMP (xanthosine 5'-monophosphate), with the release of PPi. To a lesser extent, also acts on hypoxanthine (PubMed:9100006, PubMed:3886014). Does not ribophosphorylate adenine (PubMed:3886014). From Esch
   4220..4525    +  CDS            frsA (fragment): FRSA_ECOLI - Also known as yafA. Experimental evidence at protein level: Swiss-Prot protein existence level 1. Catalyzes the hydrolysis of esters (PubMed:15808744). Displays esterase activity toward pNP-butyrate (PubMed:15808744). May stimulate mixed-acid fermentation by acting as a fermentation/respiration switch that down-regulates respiration and up- regulates fermentation rates (PubMed:15169777). From Escherichia coli (strain K12).
   4529..4603    +  CDS            small t antigen (fragment): SV40 (simian virus 40) small t antigen
   4605..4670    +  intron         small t intron: SV40 (simian virus 40) small t antigen intron
   4800..4820    +  CDS            SV40 NLS: nuclear localization signal of SV40 (simian virus 40) large T antigen
   5139..5222    +  CDS            large T antigen (fragment): large T antigen from SV40 (simian virus 40)
   5245..5379    +  polyA_signal   SV40 poly(A) signal: SV40 polyadenylation signal
   5546..5875    +  CDS            nef (fragment): NEF_HV1BR - Experimental evidence at protein level: Swiss-Prot protein existence level 1. Extracellular Nef protein targets CD4(+) T-lymphocytes for apoptosis by interacting with CXCR4 surface receptors (PubMed:14990729). From Human immunodeficiency virus type 1 group M subtype B (isolate BRU/LAI) (HIV-1).
   5923..6180    +  LTR            5' LTR (truncated): truncated 5' long terminal repeat (LTR) from HIV-1
   6227..6352    +  misc_feature   HIV-1 Ψ: packaging signal of human immunodeficiency virus type 1
   6336..6674    +  CDS            HIV-1 gag (fragment): gag protein from human immunodeficiency virus 1; gag
   6849..7082    +  misc_feature   RRE: The Rev response element (RRE) of HIV-1 allows for Rev-dependent mRNA export from the nucleus to the cytoplasm.
   7459..7559    +  CDS            Rev (fragment): human immunodeficiency virus 1 (HIV-1) Rev protein; rev; enhances nuclear export of unspliced and incompletely spliced viral mRNAs
   7596..7713    +  misc_feature   cPPT/CTS: central polypurine tract and central termination sequence of HIV-1
   7750..7774    -  misc_feature   MCS (fragment): pBluescript multiple cloning site
   7992..8028    +  promoter       minimal CMV promoter (fragment): human cytomegalovirus (CMV) immediate early promoter
   8078..8787    +  CDS            mCherry (fragment): monomeric derivative of DsRed fluorescent protein (Shaner et al., 2004) mammalian codon-optimized
   8800..8830    +  misc_feature   MCS (fragment): pUC18/19 multiple cloning site
   8831..8849    +  misc_feature   MCS (fragment): pBluescript multiple cloning site
   8849..9437    +  misc_feature   WPRE: woodchuck hepatitis virus posttranscriptional regulatory element
   9438..21      +  misc_feature   MCS (fragment) (across the origin): pBluescript multiple cloning site
