[The description below was written by a language model from this plasmid's Addgene catalogue record and pLannotate feature annotations shown in this document.]
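Description:
pO-070 is a lentiviral transfer plasmid built on the pHR backbone that carries an integratable fluorescent reporter for the synthetic zinc-finger transcription regulator (synZiFTR) based on the ZF10 DNA-binding domain. It is propagated in E. coli through a high-copy ColE1/pUC-type origin and selected with ampicillin via the β-lactamase gene. The backbone also contains remnants typical of older pHR-type vectors, including fragments of tetracycline resistance, bom and rop sequences. There is also an SV40 promoter followed by gpt fragments, SV40 small t intron and poly(A) sequences, all lying outside the proviral region.

The packaged portion runs from a truncated HIV-1 5' LTR through the Ψ packaging signal, a gag fragment, the Rev response element and the cPPT/CTS. These elements support genome encapsidation, Rev-dependent nuclear export and efficient nuclear import in target cells. It ends at a U3-deleted, self-inactivating 3' LTR, which minimises LTR-driven transcription after integration.

Between these elements sits the synthetic insert: four copies of the ZF10 binding site placed upstream of a minimal CMV promoter driving mCherry, followed by a WPRE to enhance transcript stability and expression. The binding-site array itself is not annotated in the feature table, but the catalogue entry describes it, and there is unannotated space upstream of the minimal promoter. Because the minimal promoter alone should give little transcription, mCherry output should depend on recruitment of a ZF10-containing synthetic activator to the upstream sites. The construct is therefore suited to making stable mammalian reporter cells for measuring ZF10 synZiFTR activity in synthetic gene circuits. No mammalian selection marker within the provirus is evident from the record.
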