Addgene plasmid #195437: pO-070
Purpose: Lentiviral Integratable mCherry Reporter for synZiFTR ZF10
Depositing lab: Ahmad Khalil. Depositing organization: Boston University Main Campus. Publication: Multidimensional control of therapeutic human cell function with synthetic gene circuits. Li HS, Israni DV, Gagnon KA, Gan KA, Raymond MH, Sander JD, Roybal KT, Joung JK, Wong WW, Khalil AS. Science. 2022 Dec 16;378(6625):1227-1234. doi: 10.1126/science.ade0156. Epub 2022 Dec 15. PubMed 36520914.
Backbone
  Vector backbone: pHR
  Vector type: Mammalian Expression, Lentiviral
Growth in bacteria
  Bacterial resistance: Ampicillin, 100 μg/mL
  Growth temperature: 37°C
  Growth strain: NEB Stable
  Copy number: Unknown
Gene/Insert
  Gene/Insert name: 4X ZF10 BS - minCMV - mCherry
  Species: Synthetic
  Cloning method: Gibson Cloning
Terms and licenses: Academic/Nonprofit Terms; Industry Terms: Not Available to Industry
How to cite: pO-070 was a gift from Ahmad Khalil (Addgene plasmid # 195437 ; http://n2t.net/addgene:195437 ; RRID:Addgene_195437)
